>Addgene plasmid #110938 | pLenti6.3-OGDH_wobble | addgene full sequence | sequence record 214051 | Addgene NGS Result
TAGAAAAGATCAAAGGATCTTCTTGAGATCCTTTTTTTCTGCGCGTAATCTGCTGCTTGCAAACAAAAAA
ACCACCGCTACCAGCGGTGGTTTGTTTGCCGGATCAAGAGCTACCAACTCTTTTTCCGAAGGTAACTGGC
TTCAGCAGAGCGCAGATACCAAATACTGTTCTTCTAGTGTAGCCGTAGTTAGGCCACCACTTCAAGAACT
CTGTAGCACCGCCTACATACCTCGCTCTGCTAATCCTGTTACCAGTGGCTGCTGCCAGTGGCGATAAGTC
GTGTCTTACCGGGTTGGACTCAAGACGATAGTTACCGGATAAGGCGCAGCGGTCGGGCTGAACGGGGGGT
TCGTGCACACAGCCCAGCTTGGAGCGAACGACCTACACCGAACTGAGATACCTACAGCGTGAGCTATGAG
AAAGCGCCACGCTTCCCGAAGGGAGAAAGGCGGACAGGTATCCGGTAAGCGGCAGGGTCGGAACAGGAGA
GCGCACGAGGGAGCTTCCAGGGGGAAACGCCTGGTATCTTTATAGTCCTGTCGGGTTTCGCCACCTCTGA
CTTGAGCGTCGATTTTTGTGATGCTCGTCAGGGGGGCGGAGCCTATGGAAAAACGCCAGCAACGCGGCCT
TTTTACGGTTCCTGGCCTTTTGCTGGCCTTTTGCTCACATGTTCTTTCCTGCGTTATCCCCTGATTCTGT
GGATAACCGTATTACCGCCTTTGAGTGAGCTGATACCGCTCGCCGCAGCCGAACGACCGAGCGCAGCGAG
TCAGTGAGCGAGGAAGCGGAAGAGCGCCCAATACGCAAACCGCCTCTCCCCGCGCGTTGGCCGATTCATT
AATGCAGCTGGCACGACAGGTTTCCCGACTGGAAAGCGGGCAGTGAGCGCAACGCAATTAATGTGAGTTA
GCTCACTCATTAGGCACCCCAGGCTTTACACTTTATGCTTCCGGCTCGTATGTTGTGTGGAATTGTGAGC
GGATAACAATTTCACACAGGAAACAGCTATGACCATGATTACGCCAAGCGCGCAATTAACCCTCACTAAA
GGGAACAAAAGCTGGAGCTGCAAGCTTAATGTAGTCTTATGCAATACTCTTGTAGTCTTGCAACATGGTA
ACGATGAGTTAGCAACATGCCTTACAAGGAGAGAAAAAGCACCGTGCATGCCGATTGGTGGAAGTAAGGT
GGTACGATCGTGCCTTATTAGGAAGGCAACAGACGGGTCTGACATGGATTGGACGAACCACTGAATTGCC
GCATTGCAGAGATATTGTATTTAAGTGCCTAGCTCGATACATAAACGGGTCTCTCTGGTTAGACCAGATC
TGAGCCTGGGAGCTCTCTGGCTAACTAGGGAACCCACTGCTTAAGCCTCAATAAAGCTTGCCTTGAGTGC
TTCAAGTAGTGTGTGCCCGTCTGTTGTGTGACTCTGGTAACTAGAGATCCCTCAGACCCTTTTAGTCAGT
GTGGAAAATCTCTAGCAGTGGCGCCCGAACAGGGACTTGAAAGCGAAAGGGAAACCAGAGGAGCTCTCTC
GACGCAGGACTCGGCTTGCTGAAGCGCGCACGGCAAGAGGCGAGGGGCGGCGACTGGTGAGTACGCCAAA
AATTTTGACTAGCGGAGGCTAGAAGGAGAGAGATGGGTGCGAGAGCGTCAGTATTAAGCGGGGGAGAATT
AGATCGCGATGGGAAAAAATTCGGTTAAGGCCAGGGGGAAAGAAAAAATATAAATTAAAACATATAGTAT
GGGCAAGCAGGGAGCTAGAACGATTCGCAGTTAATCCTGGCCTGTTAGAAACATCAGAAGGCTGTAGACA
AATACTGGGACAGCTACAACCATCCCTTCAGACAGGATCAGAAGAACTTAGATCATTATATAATACAGTA
GCAACCCTCTATTGTGTGCATCAAAGGATAGAGATAAAAGACACCAAGGAAGCTTTAGACAAGATAGAGG
AAGAGCAAAACAAAAGTAAGACCACCGCACAGCAAGCGGCCGCTGATCTTCAGACCTGGAGGAGGAGATA
TGAGGGACAATTGGAGAAGTGAATTATATAAATATAAAGTAGTAAAAATTGAACCATTAGGAGTAGCACC
CACCAAGGCAAAGAGAAGAGTGGTGCAGAGAGAAAAAAGAGCAGTGGGAATAGGAGCTTTGTTCCTTGGG
TTCTTGGGAGCAGCAGGAAGCACTATGGGCGCAGCGTCAATGACGCTGACGGTACAGGCCAGACAATTAT
TGTCTGGTATAGTGCAGCAGCAGAACAATTTGCTGAGGGCTATTGAGGCGCAACAGCATCTGTTGCAACT
CACAGTCTGGGGCATCAAGCAGCTCCAGGCAAGAATCCTGGCTGTGGAAAGATACCTAAAGGATCAACAG
CTCCTGGGGATTTGGGGTTGCTCTGGAAAACTCATTTGCACCACTGCTGTGCCTTGGAATGCTAGTTGGA
GTAATAAATCTCTGGAACAGATTTGGAATCACACGACCTGGATGGAGTGGGACAGAGAAATTAACAATTA
CACAAGCTTAATACACTCCTTAATTGAAGAATCGCAAAACCAGCAAGAAAAGAATGAACAAGAATTATTG
GAATTAGATAAATGGGCAAGTTTGTGGAATTGGTTTAACATAACAAATTGGCTGTGGTATATAAAATTAT
TCATAATGATAGTAGGAGGCTTGGTAGGTTTAAGAATAGTTTTTGCTGTACTTTCTATAGTGAATAGAGT
TAGGCAGGGATATTCACCATTATCGTTTCAGACCCACCTCCCAACCCCGAGGGGACCCGACAGGCCCGAA
GGAATAGAAGAAGAAGGTGGAGAGAGAGACAGAGACAGATCCATTCGATTAGTGAACGGATCTCGACGGT
ATCGGTTAACTTTTAAAAGAAAAGGGGGGATTGGGGGGTACAGTGCAGGGGAAAGAATAGTAGACATAAT
AGCAACAGACATACAAACTAAAGAATTACAAAAACAAATTACAAAAATTCAAAATTTTATCGATAAGCTT
GGGAGTTCCGCGTTACATAACTTACGGTAAATGGCCCGCCTGGCTGACCGCCCAACGACCCCCGCCCATT
GACGTCAATAATGACGTATGTTCCCATAGTAACGCCAATAGGGACTTTCCATTGACGTCAATGGGTGGAG
TATTTACGGTAAACTGCCCACTTGGCAGTACATCAAGTGTATCATATGCCAAGTACGCCCCCTATTGACG
TCAATGACGGTAAATGGCCCGCCTGGCATTATGCCCAGTACATGACCTTATGGGACTTTCCTACTTGGCA
GTACATCTACGTATTAGTCATCGCTATTACCATGGTGATGCGGTTTTGGCAGTACATCAATGGGCGTGGA
TAGCGGTTTGACTCACGGGGATTTCCAAGTCTCCACCCCATTGACGTCAATGGGAGTTTGTTTTGGCACC
AAAATCAACGGGACTTTCCAAAATGTCGTAACAACTCCGCCCCATTGACGCAAATGGGCGGTAGGCGTGT
ACGGTGGGAGGTCTATATAAGCAGAGCTCGTTTAGTGAACCGTCAGATCGCCTGGAGACGCCATCCACGC
TGTTTTGACCTCCATAGAAGACACCGACTCTAGAGGATCCACTAGTCCAGTGTGGTGGAATTCTGCAGAT
ATCAACAAGTTTGTACAAAAAAGTTGGCTCCACCATGTTTCATTTAAGGACTTGTGCTGCTAAGTTGAGA
CCATTGACGGCTTCCCAGACTGTTAAGACATTTTCACAAAACAGACCAGCAGCAGCTAGGACATTTCAAC
AGATTCGGTGCTATTCTGCACCTGTTGCTGCTGAGCCCTTTCTCAGTGGGACTAGTTCGAACTATGTGGA
GGAGATGTACTGTGCTTGGCTGGAAAACCCCAAAAGTGTACATAAGTCATGGGACATTTTTTTTCGCAAC
ACGAATGCCGGAGCCCCACCGGGCACTGCCTACCAGAGTCCCCTTCCCCTGAGCCGAGGCTCCCTGGCTG
CTGTGGCCCATGCACAGTCCCTGGTAGAAGCACAGCCCAACGTGGACAAGCTCGTGGAGGACCACCTGGC
AGTGCAGTCGCTCATCAGGGCATATCAGATACGAGGGCACCATGTAGCACAGCTGGACCCCCTGGGGATT
TTGGATGCTGATCTGGACTCCTCCGTGCCCGCTGACATTATCTCATCCACAGACAAACTTGGGTTCTATG
GCCTGGATGAGTCTGACCTCGACAAGGTCTTCCACTTGCCCACCACCACTTTCATCGGGGGACAGGAATC
AGCACTTCCTCTGCGGGAGATCATCCGTCGGCTGGAGATGGCCTACTGCCAGCATATTGGGGTGGAGTTC
ATGTTCATCAATGACCTGGAGCAGTGCCAGTGGATCCGGCAGAAGTTTGAGACCCCTGGGATCATGCAGT
TCACAAATGAGGAGAAACGGACCCTGCTGGCCAGGCTTGTGCGGTCCACCAGGTTTGAGGAGTTCCTACA
GCGGAAGTGGTCCTCTGAGAAGCGCTTTGGTCTAGAAGGCTGCGAGGTACTGATCCCTGCCCTCAAGACC
ATCATTGACAAGTCTAGTGAGAATGGCGTGGACTACGTGATCATGGGCATGCCACACAGAGGGCGGCTGA
ACGTGCTTGCAAATGTCATCAGGAAGGAGCTGGAACAGATCTTCTGTCAATTCGATTCAAAGCTGGAGGC
AGCTGATGAGGGCTCCGGAGATGTGAAGTACCACCTGGGCATGTATCACCGCAGGATCAATCGTGTCACC
GACAGGAACATTACCTTGTCCTTGGTGGCCAACCCTTCCCACCTTGAGGCCGCTGACCCCGTGGTGATGG
GCAAGACCAAAGCCGAACAGTTTTACTGTGGCGACACTGAAGGGAAAAAGGTCATGTCCATCCTGTTGCA
TGGGGATGCTGCATTTGCTGGCCAGGGCATTGTGTACGAGACCTTCCACCTCAGCGACCTGCCATCCTAC
ACAACTCATGGCACCGTGCACGTGGTCGTCAACAACCAGATCGGCTTCACCACCGACCCTCGGATGGCCC
GCTCCTCCCCCTACCCCACTGACGTGGCCCGAGTGGTGAATGCCCCCATTTTCCACGTGAACTCAGATGA
CCCCGAGGCTGTCATGTACGTGTGCAAAGTGGCGGCCGAGTGGAGGAGCACCTTCCACAAGGACGTGGTT
GTCGATTTGGTGTGTTACCGGCGCAACGGCCACAACGAGATGGATGAGCCCATGTTCACGCAGCCGCTCA
TGTACAAGCAGATCCGCAAGCAGAAGCCTGTGTTACAGAAGTACGCTGAGCTGCTGGTGTCGCAGGGTGT
GGTCAACCAGCCTGAATACGAAGAAGAGATTTCCAAGTATGATAAGATCTGTGAGGAAGCTTTTGCCAGA
TCTAAAGATGAGAAGATCTTGCACATTAAGCACTGGCTGGACTCTCCCTGGCCTGGCTTCTTCACCCTGG
ACGGGCAGCCCAGGAGCATGTCCTGCCCCTCCACGGGTCTGACGGAGGATATTCTGACACACATCGGGAA
TGTGGCTAGTTCTGTGCCTGTGGAAAACTTTACTATTCATGGAGGGCTGAGCCGGATCTTGAAGACTCGT
GGGGAAATGGTGAAGAACCGGACTGTGGACTGGGCTCTAGCGGAGTACATGGCGTTTGGCTCGCTCCTGA
AGGAGGGCATCCACATTCGGCTGAGCGGCCAGGACGTGGAGCGGGGCACATTCAGCCACCGCCACCATGT
GCTCCATGACCAGAATGTGGACAAGAGAACCTGCATCCCCATGAACCATCTCTGGCCCAATCAGGCCCCC
TATACTGTGTGCAACAGCTCACTGTCTGAGTACGGCGTGCTGGGCTTTGAGCTGGGCTTCGCCATGGCCA
GTCCTAATGCCCTGGTCCTCTGGGAAGCCCAATTTGGTGACTTCCACAACACGGCCCAGTGTATCATCGA
CCAGTTCATCTGCCCGGGACAAGCCAAGTGGGTGCGGCAGAATGGCATCGTGTTGCTGCTGCCCCATGGC
ATGGAGGGCATGGGTCCAGAACATTCCTCCGCCCGCCCAGAGCGGTTCTTGCAGATGTGCAACGATGACC
CAGATGTCCTGCCAGACCTTAAAGAGGCAAATTTTGATATCAATCAGCTATATGACTGCAATTGGGTTGT
TGTCAACTGCTCCACTCCTGGCAACTTCTTCCACGTGCTACGACGCCAGATCCTGCTGCCATTCCGGAAG
CCGTTAATTATCTTCACCCCCAAATCCCTGTTGCGCCACCCCGAGGCCAGATCCAGCTTTGATGAGATGC
TTCCAGGAACCCACTTCCAGCGGGTGATCCCAGAAGATGGCCCTGCAGCTCAGAACCCAGAAAATGTCAA
AAGGCTTCTCTTCTGCACCGGCAAAGTGTATTATGACCTCACCCGGGAGCGCAAAGCACGCGACATGGTG
GGGCAGGTGGCCATCACAAGGATTGAGCAGCTGTCGCCATTCCCCTTTGACCTCCTGCTGAAGGAGGTGC
AGAAGTACCCCAATGCTGAGCTGGCCTGGTGCCAGGAGGAGCACAAGAACCAAGGCTACTATGACTATGT
AAAACCGAGGCTTCGGACCACCATCAGCCGCGCCAAGCCCGTCTGGTATGCCGGCCGGGACCCAGCGGCT
GCTCCAGCCACCGGCAACAAGAAGACCCACCTGACGGAGCTGCAGCGCCTCCTGGACACGGCCTTCGACC
TGGACGTCTTCAAGAACTTCTCGTAGCCCAACTTTCTTGTACAAAGTGGTTGATATCCAGCACAGTGGCG
GCCGCTCGAGTCTAGAGGGCCCGCGGTTCGAAGGTAAGCCTATCCCTAACCCTCTCCTCGGTCTCGATTC
TACGCGTACCGGTTAGTAATGATCGACAATCAACCTCTGGATTACAAAATTTGTGAAAGATTGACTGGTA
TTCTTAACTATGTTGCTCCTTTTACGCTATGTGGATACGCTGCTTTAATGCCTTTGTATCATGCTATTGC
TTCCCGTATGGCTTTCATTTTCTCCTCCTTGTATAAATCCTGGTTGCTGTCTCTTTATGAGGAGTTGTGG
CCCGTTGTCAGGCAACGTGGCGTGGTGTGCACTGTGTTTGCTGACGCAACCCCCACTGGTTGGGGCATTG
CCACCACCTGTCAGCTCCTTTCCGGGACTTTCGCTTTCCCCCTCCCTATTGCCACGGCGGAACTCATCGC
CGCCTGCCTTGCCCGCTGCTGGACAGGGGCTCGGCTGTTGGGCACTGACAATTCCGTGGTGTTGTCGGGG
AAGCTGACGTCCTTTCCATGGCTGCTCGCCTGTGTTGCCACCTGGATTCTGCGCGGGACGTCCTTCTGCT
ACGTCCCTTCGGCCCTCAATCCAGCGGACCTTCCTTCCCGCGGCCTGCTGCCGGCTCTGCGGCCTCTTCC
GCGTCTTCGCCTTCGCCCTCAGACGAGTCGGATCTCCCTTTGGGCCGCCTCCCCGCCTGGCGATGGTACC
GGTGTGGAAAGTCCCCAGGCTCCCCAGCAGGCAGAAGTATGCAAAGCATGCATCTCAATTAGTCAGCAAC
CAGGTGTGGAAAGTCCCCAGGCTCCCCAGCAGGCAGAAGTATGCAAAGCATGCATCTCAATTAGTCAGCA
ACCATAGTCCCGCCCCTAACTCCGCCCATCCCGCCCCTAACTCCGCCCAGTTCCGCCCATTCTCCGCCCC
ATGGCTGACTAATTTTTTTTATTTATGCAGAGGCCGAGGCCGCCTCTGCCTCTGAGCTATTCCAGAAGTA
GTGAGGAGGCTTTTTTGGAGGCCTAGGCTTTAGCAAAAAGCTCCCGGGAGCTTGTATATCCATTTTCGGA
TCTGATCAGCACGTGTTGACAATTAATCATCGGCATAGTATATCGGCATAGTATAATACGACAAGGTGAG
GAACTAAACCATGGCCAAGCCTTTGTCTCAAGAAGAATCCACCCTCATTGAAAGAGCAACGGCTACAATC
AACAGCATCCCCATCTCTGAAGACTACAGCGTCGCCAGCGCAGCTCTCTCTAGCGACGGCCGCATCTTCA
CTGGTGTCAATGTATATCATTTTACTGGGGGACCTTGTGCAGAACTCGTGGTGCTGGGCACTGCTGCTGC
TGCGGCAGCTGGCAACCTGACTTGTATCGTCGCGATCGGAAATGAGAACAGGGGCATCTTGAGCCCCTGC
GGACGGTGCCGACAGGTGCTTCTCGATCTGCATCCTGGGATCAAAGCCATAGTGAAGGACAGTGATGGAC
AGCCGACGGCAGTTGGGATTCGTGAATTGCTGCCCTCTGGTTATGTGTGGGAGGGCTAAGCACAATTCGA
GCTCGGTACCTTTAAGACCAATGACTTACAAGGCAGCTGTAGATCTTAGCCACTTTTTAAAAGAAAAGGG
GGGACTGGAAGGGCTAATTCACTCCCAACGAAGACAAGATCTGCTTTTTGCTTGTACTGGGTCTCTCTGG
TTAGACCAGATCTGAGCCTGGGAGCTCTCTGGCTAACTAGGGAACCCACTGCTTAAGCCTCAATAAAGCT
TGCCTTGAGTGCTTCAAGTAGTGTGTGCCCGTCTGTTGTGTGACTCTGGTAACTAGAGATCCCTCAGACC
CTTTTAGTCAGTGTGGAAAATCTCTAGCAGTAGTAGTTCATGTCATCTTATTATTCAGTATTTATAACTT
GCAAAGAAATGAATATCAGAGAGTGAGAGGAACTTGTTTATTGCAGCTTATAATGGTTACAAATAAAGCA
ATAGCATCACAAATTTCACAAATAAAGCATTTTTTTCACTGCATTCTAGTTGTGGTTTGTCCAAACTCAT
CAATGTATCTTATCATGTCTGGCTCTAGCTATCCCGCCCCTAACTCCGCCCATCCCGCCCCTAACTCCGC
CCAGTTCCGCCCATTCTCCGCCCCATGGCTGACTAATTTTTTTTATTTATGCAGAGGCCGAGGCCGCCTC
GGCCTCTGAGCTATTCCAGAAGTAGTGAGGAGGCTTTTTTGGAGGCCTAGGGACGTACCCAATTCGCCCT
ATAGTGAGTCGTATTACGCGCGCTCACTGGCCGTCGTTTTACAACGTCGTGACTGGGAAAACCCTGGCGT
TACCCAACTTAATCGCCTTGCAGCACATCCCCCTTTCGCCAGCTGGCGTAATAGCGAAGAGGCCCGCACC
GATCGCCCTTCCCAACAGTTGCGCAGCCTGAATGGCGAATGGG
[124 nt withheld, positions 9214-9337]
C
[91 nt withheld, positions 9339-9429]
A
[49 nt withheld, positions 9431-9479]
CCTTTGACGTTGGAGTCCACGTTCTTT
[37 nt withheld, positions 9507-9543]
ACCCTATCTCGGTCTATTCTTTTGATTTATAAGGGATTTTGCCGATTTCGGCCTATTGGTTAAAAAATGA
GCTGATTTAACAAAAATTTAACGCGAATTTTAACAAAATATTAACGCTTACAATTTAGGTGGCACTTTTC
GGGGAAATGTGCGCGGAACCCCTATTTGTTTATTTTTCTAAATACATTCAAATATGTATCCGCTCATGAG
ACAATAACCCTGATAAATGCTTCAATAATATTGAAAAAGGAAGAGTATGAGTATTCAACATTTCCGTGTC
GCCCTTATTCCCTTTTTTGCGGCATTTTGCCTTCCTGTTTTTGCTCACCCAGAAACGCTGGTGAAAGTAA
AAGATGCTGAAGATCAGTTGGGTGCACGAGTGGGTTACATCGAACTGGATCTCAACAGCGGTAAGATCCT
TGAGAGTTTTCGCCCCGAAGAACGTTTTCCAATGATGAGCACTTTTAAAGTTCTGCTATGTGGCGCGGTA
TTATCCCGTATTGACGCCGGGCAAGAGCAACTCGGTCGCCGCATACACTATTCTCAGAATGACTTGGTTG
AGTACTCACCAGTCACAGAAAAGCATCTTACGGATGGCATGACAGTAAGAGAATTATGCAGTGCTGCCAT
AACCATGAGTGATAACACTGCGGCCAACTTACTTCTGACAACGATCGGAGGACCGAAGGAGCTAACCGCT
TTTTTGCACAACATGGGGGATCATGTAACTCGCCTTGATCGTTGGGAACCGGAGCTGAATGAAGCCATAC
CAAACGACGAGCGTGACACCACGATGCCTGTAGCAATGGCAACAACGTTGCGCAAACTATTAACTGGCGA
ACTACTTACTCTAGCTTCCCGGCAACAATTAATAGACTGGATGGAGGCGGATAAAGTTGCAGGACCACTT
CTGCGCTCGGCCCTTCCGGCTGGCTGGTTTATTGCTGATAAATCTGGAGCCGGTGAGCGTGGGTCTCGCG
GTATCATTGCAGCACTGGGGCCAGATGGTAAGCCCTCCCGTATCGTAGTTATCTACACGACGGGGAGTCA
GGCAACTATGGATGAACGAAATAGACAGATCGCTGAGATAGGTGCCTCACTGATTAAGCATTGGTAACTG
TCAGACCAAGTTTACTCATATATACTTTAGATTGATTTAAAACTTCATTTTTAATTTAAAAGGATCTAGG
TGAAGATCCTTTTTGATAATCTCATGACCAAAATCCCTTAACGTGAGTTTTCGTTCCACTGAGCGTCAGA
CCCCG
Features (pLannotate 1.2.2; 32 found; start..end, strand, type, name):
     23..611     +  rep_origin     ori: high-copy-number ColE1/pMB1/pBR322/pUC origin of replication
    794..886     +  CDS            lacI (fragment): lac repressor; lacI; The lac repressor binds to the lac operator to inhibit transcription in E. coli. This inhibition can be relieved by adding lactose or isopropyl-β-D-thiogalactopyranoside (IPTG).
    899..920     +  protein_bind   CAP binding site: CAP binding activates transcription in the presence of cAMP. E. coli catabolite activator protein
    935..965     +  promoter       lac promoter: promoter for the E. coli lac operon
    969..991     +  protein_bind   lac operator (fragment): The lac repressor binds to the lac operator to inhibit transcription in E. coli. This inhibition can be relieved by adding lactose or isopropyl-β-D-thiogalactopyranoside (IPTG). lac repressor encoded by lacI
   1034..1052    +  promoter       T3 promoter: promoter for bacteriophage T3 RNA polymerase
   1080..1306    +  promoter       RSV promoter: Rous sarcoma virus enhancer/promoter
   1307..1487    +  LTR            5' LTR (truncated): truncated 5' long terminal repeat (LTR) from HIV-1
   1534..1659    +  misc_feature   HIV-1 Ψ: packaging signal of human immunodeficiency virus type 1
   1643..2006    +  CDS            HIV-1 gag (fragment): gag protein from human immunodeficiency virus 1; gag
   2152..2385    +  misc_feature   RRE: The Rev response element (RRE) of HIV-1 allows for Rev-dependent mRNA export from the nucleus to the cytoplasm.
   2762..2862    +  CDS            Rev (fragment): human immunodeficiency virus 1 (HIV-1) Rev protein; rev; enhances nuclear export of unspliced and incompletely spliced viral mRNAs
   2881..2998    +  misc_feature   cPPT/CTS: central polypurine tract and central termination sequence of HIV-1
   3021..3324    +  enhancer       CMV enhancer: human cytomegalovirus immediate early enhancer
   3325..3528    +  promoter       CMV promoter: human cytomegalovirus (CMV) immediate early promoter
   3646..3663    +  protein_bind   attB1 (fragment): mutant version of attB; core recombination site for the Gateway® BP reaction BP Clonase™
   3675..6743    +  CDS            OGDH: ODO1_HUMAN - Experimental evidence at protein level: Swiss-Prot protein existence level 1. 2-oxoglutarate dehydrogenase (E1) component of the 2- oxoglutarate dehydrogenase complex (OGDHC), which mediates the decarboxylation of alpha-ketoglutarate (PubMed:24495017). The 2- oxoglutarate dehydrogenase complex catalyzes the overall conversion of 2-oxoglutarate to succinyl-CoA and CO(2) (PubMed:24495017). The 2- oxoglutarate dehydrogenase complex is mainly active in the mitochondrion (PubMed:29211711). A fraction of the 2-oxoglutarate dehydrogenase complex also localizes in the nucleus and is requi
   6747..6770    -  protein_bind   attB2: mutant version of attB; recombination site for the Gateway® BP reaction BP Clonase™
   6823..6864    +  CDS            V5 tag: epitope tag from simian virus 5
   6888..7476    +  misc_feature   WPRE: woodchuck hepatitis virus posttranscriptional regulatory element
   7491..7807    +  promoter       SV40 promoter: SV40 enhancer and early promoter
   7855..7902    +  promoter       EM7 promoter: synthetic bacterial promoter&nbsp
   7921..8319    +  CDS            BSD: blasticidin S deaminase; Aspergillus terreus BSD; confers resistance to blasticidin
   8336..8404    +  CDS            nef (fragment): NEF_HV1Z2 - Experimental evidence at protein level: Swiss-Prot protein existence level 1. Extracellular Nef protein targets CD4(+) T-lymphocytes for apoptosis by interacting with CXCR4 surface receptors. From Human immunodeficiency virus type 1 group M subtype D (isolate Z2/CDC-Z34) (HIV-1).
   8406..8639    +  LTR            3' LTR (ΔU3): self-inactivating 3' long terminal repeat (LTR) from HIV-1
   8711..8832    +  polyA_signal   SV40 poly(A) signal: SV40 polyadenylation signal
   8872..9007    +  rep_origin     SV40 ori: SV40 origin of replication
   9028..9046    -  promoter       T7 promoter: promoter for bacteriophage T7 RNA polymerase
   9054..9209    +  CDS            lacZα (fragment): LacZα fragment of β-galactosidase; lacZ fragment
   9214..9642    +  rep_origin     f1 ori (sequence partly withheld): f1 bacteriophage origin of replication; arrow indicates direction of (+) strand synthesis
   9695..9799    +  promoter       AmpR promoter: bla
   9800..10660   +  CDS            AmpR: β-lactamase; bla; confers resistance to ampicillin, carbenicillin, and related antibiotics
