[The description below was written by a language model from this plasmid's Addgene catalogue record and pLannotate feature annotations shown in this document.]
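Description:
pLenti6.3-OGDH_wobble is a third-generation-style, self-inactivating HIV-1 lentiviral expression plasmid built on the Invitrogen pLenti6.3/V5-DEST backbone, carrying a human OGDH (2-oxoglutarate dehydrogenase, E1 component of the α-ketoglutarate dehydrogenase complex) cDNA introduced by Gateway recombination. It is propagated in E. coli through a high-copy ColE1/pUC-type origin with ampicillin selection (AmpR), and it also carries an f1 origin and remnants of the lac/lacZα region from the parental cloning vector.

The viral cassette begins with an RSV promoter fused to a truncated 5' LTR, which drives Tat-independent production of genomic RNA in packaging cells. This is followed by the Ψ packaging signal, a gag fragment, the RRE for Rev-dependent export, and the cPPT/CTS, and the cassette ends with a ΔU3 3' LTR and an SV40 poly(A) signal. In the annotated sequence the OGDH ORF sits between attB1 and attB2 sites directly downstream of the CMV enhancer/promoter. The catalogue entry lists SV40 as the promoter, but the SV40 early promoter in the feature table instead lies after the WPRE, where together with the bacterial EM7 promoter it drives the blasticidin S deaminase gene used to select transduced mammalian cells. A V5 epitope tag is annotated after attB2, but the record does not state whether the ORF reads through into it. The WPRE enhances transcript stability and expression.

The insert carries 15 silent wobble mutations across three shRNA target sites, leaving the protein unchanged but making the transcript insensitive to those shRNAs. This suits it to rescue experiments that test whether OGDH knockdown phenotypes are on-target, in the context of a study of OGDH dependency in PIK3CA-mutant tumors.
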