Addgene plasmid #110938: pLenti6.3-OGDH_wobble
Purpose: OGDH ORF containing silent wobble mutations insensitive to corresponding shRNAs
Depositing lab: William Hahn. Depositing organization: Dana-Farber Cancer Institute. Publication: PIK3CA mutant tumors depend on oxoglutarate dehydrogenase. Ilic N, Birsoy K, Aguirre AJ, Kory N, Pacold ME, Singh S, Moody SE, DeAngelo JD, Spardy NA, Freinkman E, Weir BA, Tsherniak A, Cowley GS, Root DE, Asara JM, Vazquez F, Widlund HR, Sabatini DM, Hahn WC. Proc Natl Acad Sci U S A. 2017 Apr 25;114(17):E3434-E3443. doi: 10.1073/pnas.1617922114. Epub 2017 Apr 10. PubMed 28396387.
Backbone
  Vector backbone: pLenti6.3/V5-DEST
  Backbone manufacturer: Invitrogen
  Backbone size w/o insert (bp): 9387
  Vector type: Lentiviral
  Selectable markers: Blasticidin
Growth in bacteria
  Bacterial resistance: Ampicillin, 100 μg/mL
  Growth temperature: 37°C
  Growth strain: NEB Stable
  Copy number: Unknown
Gene/Insert
  Gene/Insert name: OGDH wobble cDNA (alt name: KGDH)
  Species: H. sapiens (human)
  Insert size (bp): 3071
  Mutation: 15 silent wobble mutations corresponding to three shRNA sites
  GenBank ID: NM_002541.3
  Entrez Gene: OGDH (a.k.a. AKGDH, E1k, E1o, KGD1, OGDC, OGDH-E1, OGDH2, OGDHD)
  Promoter: SV40
  Cloning method: Gateway Cloning
  Sequencing primers: 5′ CMV-F; 3′ WPRE-R
Terms and licenses: Academic/Nonprofit Terms; Industry Terms: Not Available to Industry
How to cite: pLenti6.3-OGDH_wobble was a gift from William Hahn (Addgene plasmid # 110938 ; http://n2t.net/addgene:110938 ; RRID:Addgene_110938)
